Addgene plasmid #210946: pNLF1-N_FBXW7:1-707
Purpose: Mammalian expression of full-length human FBXW7. N-terminal NanoLuc luciferase tag.
Depositing lab: Cheryl Arrowsmith. Publication: A Target Class Ligandability Evaluation of WD40 Repeat-Containing Proteins. Ackloo S, Li F, Szewczyk M, Seitova A, Loppnau P, Zeng H, Xu J, Ahmad S, Arnautova YA, Baghaie AJ, Beldar S, Bolotokova A, Centrella PA, Chau I, Clark MA, Cuozzo JW, Dehghani-Tafti S, Disch JS, Dong A, Dumas A, Feng JA, Ghiabi P, Gibson E, Gilmer J, Goldman B, Green SR, Guie MA, Guilinger JP, Harms N, Herasymenko O, Houliston S, Hutchinson A, Kearnes S, Keefe AD, Kimani SW, Kramer T, Kutera M, Kwak HA, Lento C, Li Y, Liu J, Loup J, Machado RAC, Mulhern CJ, Perveen S, Righetto GL, Riley P, Shrestha S, Sigel EA, Silva M, Sintchak MD, Slakman BL, Taylor RD, Thompson J, Torng W, Underkoffler C, von Rechenberg M, Walsh RT, Watson I, Wilson DJ, Wolf E, Yadav M, Yazdi AK, Zhang J, Zhang Y, Santhakumar V, Edwards AM, Barsyte-Lovejoy D, Schapira M, Brown PJ, Halabelian L, Arrowsmith CH. J Med Chem. 2025 Jan 23;68(2):1092-1112. doi: 10.1021/acs.jmedchem.4c02010. Epub 2024 Nov 4. PubMed 39495097.
Backbone
  Vector backbone: pNLF1-N
  Backbone manufacturer: Promega
  Vector type: Mammalian Expression
  Selectable markers: Hygromycin
Growth in bacteria
  Bacterial resistance: Ampicillin, 100 μg/mL
  Growth temperature: 37°C
  Growth strain: DH5alpha
  Copy number: High Copy
Gene/Insert
  Gene/Insert name: FBXW7:M1-K707
  Species: H. sapiens (human)
  Insert size (bp): 2121
  Mutation: wild type
  Entrez Gene: FBXW7 (a.k.a. AGO, CDC4, DEDHIL, FBW6, FBW7, FBX30, FBXO30, FBXW6, SEL-10, SEL10, hAgo, hCdc4)
  Promoter: CMV
  Tag / fusion protein: NanoLuc luciferase (N terminal on insert)
  Cloning method: Ligation Independent Cloning
  Sequencing primers: 5′ gtaaccatcaacggagtgac; 3′ tatcatgtctgctcgaagc
Resource information
  A portion of this plasmid was derived from a plasmid made by: Mammalian Gene Collection (BC117244)
Terms and licenses: Academic/Nonprofit Terms; Industry Terms: Not Available to Industry
Depositor comments: 5' Cloning Site: EcoR1 (not destroyed), 3' Cloning Site: Xba1 (not destroyed). N terminal tag: mvftledfvgdwrqtagynldqvleqggvsslfqnlgvsvtpiqrivlsgenglkidihviipyeglsgdqmgqiekifkvvypvddhhfkvilhygtlvidgvtpnmidyfgrpyegiavfdgkkitvtgtlwngnkiiderlinpdgsllfrvtingvtgwrlcerilagssgaiasef.
How to cite: pNLF1-N_FBXW7:1-707 was a gift from Cheryl Arrowsmith (Addgene plasmid # 210946 ; http://n2t.net/addgene:210946 ; RRID:Addgene_210946)
