[The description below was written by a language model from this plasmid's Addgene catalogue record and pLannotate feature annotations shown in this document.]
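Description:
pNLF1-N_FBXW7:1-707 is a mammalian expression plasmid of about 8 kb built on the commercial pNLF1-N backbone, which is designed for making N-terminal NanoLuc luciferase fusions. It is propagated in E. coli through a high-copy ColE1/pUC-type origin with ampicillin selection from the β-lactamase gene. A ColE1-derived cer site helps keep the plasmid monomeric. For selection in mammalian cells, it carries a separate cassette in which the SV40 enhancer/early promoter drives the hygromycin phosphotransferase gene (hph), followed by a synthetic polyadenylation signal.

The payload is wild-type, full-length human FBXW7 (residues M1–K707, a 2,121 bp coding sequence derived from a Mammalian Gene Collection clone). It was inserted by ligation-independent cloning between retained EcoRI and XbaI sites. The gene lies downstream of a human codon-optimized NanoLuc coding sequence and is joined to it by a short linker, so the luciferase sits at the N terminus of the fusion protein. Transcription is driven by the CMV immediate-early enhancer and promoter, followed by a chimeric β-globin/immunoglobulin intron that promotes efficient expression, and the transcript ends at an SV40 poly(A) signal. A T7 promoter just upstream of the fusion could also permit in vitro transcription. Several small annotated fragments (SET1, T7 terminator, large T antigen, M13 ori, bom, tnpA) appear to be backbone remnants or partial matches by the annotation software rather than functional elements.

FBXW7 is a WD40 repeat-containing F-box protein, and the plasmid was deposited with a study of the ligandability of WD40 repeat proteins. The record gives the purpose only as mammalian expression of NanoLuc-tagged FBXW7. Such fusions are generally suited to luminescence-based readouts such as bioluminescence resonance energy transfer (BRET) assays of protein interactions or target engagement, though no specific assay is named.
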