Features (pLannotate 1.2.2; 20 found; start..end, strand, type, name):
    140..517     +  enhancer       CMV enhancer: human cytomegalovirus immediate early enhancer
    519..718     +  promoter       CMV promoter: human cytomegalovirus (CMV) immediate early promoter
    857..989     +  intron         chimeric intron: chimera between introns from human β-globin and immunoglobulin heavy chain genes
   1033..1051    +  promoter       T7 promoter: promoter for bacteriophage T7 RNA polymerase
   1065..1577    +  CDS            Nluc: NanoLuc® luciferase human codon-optimized
   1608..3728    +  CDS            FBXW7: FBXW7_HUMAN - Also known as FBW7 From Homo sapiens (Human).
   3777..3802    +  CDS            SET1 (fragment): solubility-enhancement tag derived from T7 phage gene 10B
   3810..3826    +  terminator     T7 terminator (fragment): transcription terminator for bacteriophage T7 RNA polymerase
   3846..3967    -  polyA_signal   SV40 poly(A) signal: SV40 polyadenylation signal
   3990..4058    -  CDS            large T antigen (fragment): large T antigen from SV40 (simian virus 40)
   4063..4095    +  rep_origin     M13 ori (fragment): M13 bacteriophage origin of replication; arrow indicates direction of (+) strand synthesis
   4096..4147    -  misc_feature   bom (fragment): basis of mobility region from pBR322
   4212..4569    +  promoter       SV40 promoter: SV40 enhancer and early promoter
   4600..5622    +  CDS            hph: KHYB_ECOLX - Experimental evidence at protein level: Swiss-Prot protein existence level 1. The aminoglycoside phosphotransferases achieve inactivation of their antibiotic substrates by phosphorylation. Only phosphorylates hygromycin and closely related compounds such as demethyl analogs and destomycin. From Escherichia coli.
   5661..5709    +  polyA_signal   poly(A) signal: synthetic polyadenylation signal
   5730..5822    -  CDS            tnpA (fragment): TN5P_ECOLX - Also known as tnp. Experimental evidence at protein level: Swiss-Prot protein existence level 1. Mediates transposition of transposon Tn5 by a 'cut and paste' mechanism. First, the monomeric transposase binds the 19 bp inverted DNA repeats flanking the transposon. Then, dimerization of the DNA- bound transposase creates a synaptic DNA complex. After nicking of the first DNA strand, excision of the transposon proceeds through a series of intermediates. The transposase then mediates the insertion of the transposon at a new site by strand transfer. The activity of the wild- type tran
   5865..5969    +  promoter       AmpR promoter: bla
   5970..6830    +  CDS            AmpR: β-lactamase; bla; confers resistance to ampicillin, carbenicillin, and related antibiotics
   6988..7576    -  rep_origin     ori: high-copy-number ColE1/pMB1/pBR322/pUC origin of replication
   7692..7975    +  misc_feature   cer region: ColE1-derived recombination site that helps to maintain plasmids as monomers
>Addgene plasmid #210946 | pNLF1-N_FBXW7:1-707 | addgene full sequence | sequence record 423286 | Addgene NGS Result
TCAATATTGGCCATTAGCCATATTATTCATTGGTTATATAGCATAAATCAATATTGGCTATTGGCCATTG
CATACGTTGTATCTATATCATAATATGTACATTTATATTGGCTCATGTCCAATATGACCGCCATGTTGGC
ATTGATTATTGACTAGTTATTAATAGTAATCAATTACGGGGTCATTAGTTCATAGCCCATATATGGAGTT
CCGCGTTACATAACTTACGGTAAATGGCCCGCCTGGCTGACCGCCCAACGACCCCCGCCCATTGACGTCA
ATAATGACGTATGTTCCCATAGTAACGCCAATAGGGACTTTCCATTGACGTCAATGGGTGGAGTATTTAC
GGTAAACTGCCCACTTGGCAGTACATCAAGTGTATCATATGCCAAGTCCGCCCCCTATTGACGTCAATGA
CGGTAAATGGCCCGCCTGGCATTATGCCCAGTACATGACCTTACGGGACTTTCCTACTTGGCAGTACATC
TACGTATTAGTCATCGCTATTACCATGGTGATGCGGTTTTGGCAGTACACCAATGGGCGTGGATAGCGGT
TTGACTCACGGGGATTTCCAAGTCTCCACCCCATTGACGTCAATGGGAGTTTGTTTTGGCACCAAAATCA
ACGGGACTTTCCAAAATGTCGTAATAACCCCGCCCCGTTGACGCAAATGGGCGGTAGGCGTGTACGGTGG
GAGGTCTATATAAGCAGAGCTGGTTTAGTGAACCGTCAGATCACTAGAAGCTTTATTGCGGTAGTTTATC
ACAGTTAAATTGCTAACGCAGTCAGTGCTTCTGACACAACAGTCTCGAACTTAAGCTGCAGAAGTTGGTC
GTGAGGCACTGGGCAGGTAAGTATCAAGGTTACAAGACAGGTTTAAGGAGACCAATAGAAACTGGGCTTG
TCGAGACAGAGAAGACTCTTGCGTTTCTGATAGGCACCTATTGGTCTTACTGACATCCACTTTGCCTTTC
TCTCCACAGGTGTCCACTCCCAGTTCAATTACAGCTCTTAAGGCTAGAGTATTAATACGACTCACTATAG
GGCTAGCGCTCACCATGGTCTTCACACTCGAAGATTTCGTTGGGGACTGGCGACAGACAGCCGGCTACAA
CCTGGACCAAGTCCTTGAACAGGGAGGTGTGTCCAGTTTGTTTCAGAATCTCGGGGTGTCCGTAACTCCG
ATCCAAAGGATTGTCCTGAGCGGTGAAAATGGGCTGAAGATCGACATCCATGTCATCATCCCGTATGAAG
GTCTGAGCGGCGACCAAATGGGCCAGATCGAAAAAATTTTTAAGGTGGTGTACCCTGTGGATGATCATCA
CTTTAAGGTGATCCTGCACTATGGCACACTGGTAATCGACGGGGTTACGCCGAACATGATCGACTATTTC
GGACGGCCGTATGAAGGCATCGCCGTGTTCGACGGCAAAAAGATCACTGTAACAGGGACCCTGTGGAACG
GCAACAAAATTATCGACGAGCGCCTGATCAACCCCGACGGCTCCCTGCTGTTCCGAGTAACCATCAACGG
AGTGACCGGCTGGCGGCTGTGCGAACGCATTCTGGCGGGCTCGAGCGGCGCGATCGCTTCCGAATTCATG
AATCAGGAACTGCTCTCTGTGGGCAGCAAAAGACGACGAACTGGAGGCTCTCTGAGAGGTAACCCTTCCT
CAAGCCAGGTAGATGAAGAACAGATGAATCGTGTGGTAGAGGAGGAACAGCAACAGCAACTCAGACAACA
AGAGGAGGAGCACACTGCAAGGAATGGTGAAGTTGTTGGAGTAGAACCTAGACCTGGAGGCCAAAATGAT
TCCCAGCAAGGACAGTTGGAAGAAAACAATAATAGATTTATTTCGGTAGATGAGGACTCCTCAGGAAACC
AAGAAGAACAAGAGGAAGATGAAGAACATGCTGGTGAACAAGATGAGGAGGATGAGGAGGAGGAGGAGAT
GGACCAGGAGAGTGACGATTTTGATCAGTCTGATGATAGTAGCAGAGAAGATGAACATACACATACTAAC
AGTGTCACGAACTCCAGTAGTATTGTGGACCTGCCCGTTCACCAACTCTCCTCCCCATTCTATACAAAAA
CAACAAAAATGAAAAGAAAGTTGGACCATGGTTCTGAGGTCCGCTCTTTTTCTTTGGGAAAGAAACCATG
CAAAGTCTCAGAATATACAAGTACCACTGGGCTTGTACCATGTTCAGCAACACCAACAACTTTTGGGGAC
CTCAGAGCAGCCAATGGCCAAGGGCAACAACGACGCCGAATTACATCTGTCCAGCCACCTACAGGCCTCC
AGGAATGGCTAAAAATGTTTCAGAGCTGGAGTGGACCAGAGAAATTGCTTGCTTTAGATGAACTCATTGA
TAGTTGTGAACCAACACAAGTAAAACATATGATGCAAGTGATAGAACCCCAGTTTCAACGAGACTTCATT
TCATTGCTCCCTAAAGAGTTGGCACTCTATGTGCTTTCATTCCTGGAACCCAAAGACCTGCTACAAGCAG
CTCAGACATGTCGCTACTGGAGAATTTTGGCTGAAGACAACCTTCTCTGGAGAGAGAAATGCAAAGAAGA
GGGGATTGATGAACCATTGCACATCAAGAGAAGAAAAGTAATAAAACCAGGTTTCATACACAGTCCATGG
AAAAGTGCATACATCAGACAGCACAGAATTGATACTAACTGGAGGCGAGGAGAACTCAAATCTCCTAAGG
TGCTGAAAGGACATGATGATCATGTGATCACATGCTTACAGTTTTGTGGTAACCGAATAGTTAGTGGTTC
TGATGACAACACTTTAAAAGTTTGGTCAGCAGTCACAGGCAAATGTCTGAGAACATTAGTGGGACATACA
GGTGGAGTATGGTCATCACAAATGAGAGACAACATCATCATTAGTGGATCTACAGATCGGACACTCAAAG
TGTGGAATGCAGAGACTGGAGAATGTATACACACCTTATATGGGCATACTTCCACTGTGCGTTGTATGCA
TCTTCATGAAAAAAGAGTTGTTAGCGGTTCTCGAGATGCCACTCTTAGGGTTTGGGATATTGAGACAGGC
CAGTGTTTACATGTTTTGATGGGTCATGTTGCAGCAGTCCGCTGTGTTCAATATGATGGCAGGAGGGTTG
TTAGTGGAGCATATGATTTTATGGTAAAGGTGTGGGATCCAGAGACTGAAACCTGTCTACACACGTTGCA
GGGGCATACTAATAGAGTCTATTCATTACAGTTTGATGGTATCCATGTGGTGAGTGGATCTCTTGATACA
TCAATCCGTGTTTGGGATGTGGAGACAGGGAATTGCATTCACACGTTAACAGGGCACCAGTCGTTAACAA
GTGGAATGGAACTCAAAGACAATATTCTTGTCTCTGGGAATGCAGATTCTACAGTTAAAATCTGGGATAT
CAAAACAGGACAGTGTTTACAAACATTGCAAGGTCCCAACAAGCATCAGAGTGCTGTGACCTGTTTACAG
TTCAACAAGAACTTTGTAATTACCAGCTCAGATGATGGAACTGTAAAACTATGGGACTTGAAAACGGGTG
AATTTATTCGAAACCTAGTCACATTGGAGAGTGGGGGGAGTGGGGGAGTTGTGTGGCGGATCAGAGCCTC
AAACACAAAGCTGGTGTGTGCAGTTGGGAGTCGGAATGGGACTGAAGAAACCAAGCTGCTGGTGCTGGAC
TTTGATGTGGACATGAAGTAATAATCTAGATTTGGGCCCAATTCCTGCAGGATTTTGCGGCCGCTTGCTG
AGTTGGCTGCTGCCACCGCTGAGCAATAACTAGCATAACCCCTTGGCCGCTTCGAGCAGACATGATAAGA
TACATTGATGAGTTTGGACAAACCACAACTAGAATGCAGTGAAAAAAATGCTTTATTTGTGAAATTTGTG
ATGCTATTGCTTTATTTGTAACCATTATAAGCTGCAATAAACAAGTTAACAACAACAATTGCATTCATTT
TATGTTTCAGGTTCAGGGGGAGATGTGGGAGGTTTTTTTAAGCAAGTAAAACCTCTACAAATGTGGTAAA
ATCGAATTTTAACAAAATATTAACGCTTACAATTTCCTGATGCGGTATTTTCTCCTTACGCATCTGTGCG
GTATTTCACACCGCATACGCGGATCTGCGCAGCACCATGGCCTGAAATAACCTCTGAAAGAGGAACTTGG
TTAGGTACCTTCTGAGGCGGAAAGAACCAGCTGTGGAATGTGTGTCAGTTAGGGTGTGGAAAGTCCCCAG
GCTCCCCAGCAGGCAGAAGTATGCAAAGCATGCATCTCAATTAGTCAGCAACCAGGTGTGGAAAGTCCCC
AGGCTCCCCAGCAGGCAGAAGTATGCAAAGCATGCATCTCAATTAGTCAGCAACCATAGTCCCGCCCCTA
ACTCCGCCCATCCCGCCCCTAACTCCGCCCAGTTCCGCCCATTCTCCGCCCCATGGCTGACTAATTTTTT
TTATTTATGCAGAGGCCGAGGCCGCCTCGGCCTCTGAGCTATTCCAGAAGTAGTGAGGAGGCTTTTTTGG
AGGCCTAGGCTTTTGCAAAAAGCTCGATTCTTCTGACACTAGCGCCACCATGAAGAAGCCCGAACTCACC
GCTACCAGCGTTGAAAAATTTCTCATCGAGAAGTTCGACAGTGTGAGCGACCTGATGCAGTTGTCGGAGG
GCGAAGAGAGCCGAGCCTTCAGCTTCGATGTCGGCGGACGCGGCTATGTACTGCGGGTGAATAGCTGCGC
TGATGGCTTCTACAAAGACCGCTACGTGTACCGCCACTTCGCCAGCGCTGCACTACCCATCCCCGAAGTG
TTGGACATCGGCGAGTTCAGCGAGAGCCTGACATACTGCATCAGTAGACGCGCCCAAGGCGTTACTCTCC
AAGACCTCCCCGAAACAGAGCTGCCTGCTGTGTTACAGCCTGTCGCCGAAGCTATGGATGCTATTGCCGC
CGCCGACCTCAGTCAAACCAGCGGCTTCGGCCCATTCGGGCCCCAAGGCATCGGCCAGTACACAACCTGG
CGGGATTTCATTTGCGCCATTGCTGATCCCCATGTCTACCACTGGCAGACCGTGATGGACGACACCGTGT
CCGCCAGCGTAGCTCAAGCCCTGGACGAACTGATGCTGTGGGCCGAAGACTGTCCCGAGGTGCGCCACCT
CGTCCATGCCGACTTCGGCAGCAACAACGTCCTGACCGACAACGGCCGCATCACCGCCGTAATCGACTGG
TCCGAAGCTATGTTCGGGGACAGTCAGTACGAGGTGGCCAACATCTTCTTCTGGCGGCCCTGGCTGGCTT
GCATGGAGCAGCAGACTCGCTACTTCGAGCGCCGGCATCCCGAGCTGGCCGGCAGCCCTCGTCTGCGAGC
CTACATGCTGCGCATCGGCCTGGATCAGCTCTACCAGAGCCTCGTGGACGGCAACTTCGACGATGCTGCC
TGGGCTCAAGGCCGCTGCGATGCCATCGTCCGCAGCGGGGCCGGCACCGTCGGTCGCACACAAATCGCTC
GCCGGAGCGCAGCCGTATGGACCGACGGCTGCGTCGAGGTGCTGGCCGACAGCGGCAACCGCCGGCCCAG
TACACGACCGCGCGCTAAGGAGGTAGGTCGAGTTTAGACTCTAGCCATCACGATGGCCGCAATAAAATAT
CTTTATTTTCATTACATCTGTGTGTTGGTTTTTTGTGTGAATCGATAGCGATAAGGATCCTCTTTGCGCT
TGCGTTTTCCCTTGTCCAGATAGCCCAGTAGCTGACATTCATCCGGGGTCAGCACCGTTTCTGCGGACTG
GCTTTCTACGTAATGGTTTCTTAGACGTCAGGTGGCACTTTTCGGGGAAATGTGCGCGGAACCCCTATTT
GTTTATTTTTCTAAATACATTCAAATATGTATCCGCTCATGAGACAATAACCCTGATAAATGCTTCAATA
ATATTGAAAAAGGAAGAGTATGAGTATTCAACATTTCCGTGTCGCCCTTATTCCCTTTTTTGCGGCATTT
TGCCTTCCTGTTTTTGCTCACCCAGAAACGCTGGTGAAAGTAAAAGATGCTGAAGATCAGTTGGGTGCAC
GAGTGGGTTACATCGAACTGGATCTCAACAGCGGTAAGATCCTTGAGAGTTTTCGCCCCGAAGAACGTTT
TCCAATGATGAGCACTTTCAAAGTTCTGCTATGTGGCGCGGTATTATCCCGTATTGACGCCGGGCAAGAG
CAACTCGGTCGCCGCATACACTATTCTCAGAATGACTTGGTTGAGTACTCACCAGTCACAGAAAAGCATC
TTACGGATGGCATGACAGTAAGAGAATTATGCAGTGCTGCCATAACCATGAGTGATAACACTGCGGCCAA
CTTACTTCTGACAACTATCGGAGGACCGAAGGAGCTAACCGCTTTTTTGCACAACATGGGGGATCATGTA
ACTCGCCTTGATCGTTGGGAACCGGAGCTGAATGAAGCCATACCAAACGACGAGCGTGACACCACGATGC
CTGTAGCAATGGCAACAACGTTGCGCAAACTATTAACTGGCGAACTACTTACTCTAGCTTCCCGGCAACA
ATTAATAGACTGGATGGAGGCGGATAAAGTTGCAGGACCACTTCTGCGCTCGGCCCTTCCGGCTGGCTGG
TTTATTGCTGATAAATCTGGAGCCGGTGAGCGTGGGTCTCGCGGTATCATTGCAGCACTGGGGCCAGATG
GTAAGCCCTCCCGTATCGTAGTTATCTACACGACGGGGAGTCAGGCAACTATGGATGAACGAAATAGACA
GATCGCTGAGATAGGTGCCTCACTGATTAAGCATTGGTAATTCGAAATGACCGACCAAGCGACGCCCAAC
CGGTATCAGCTCACTCAAAGGCGGTAATACGGTTATCCACAGAATCAGGGGATAACGCAGGAAAGAACAT
GTGAGCAAAAGGCCAGCAAAAGGCCAGGAACCGTAAAAAGGCCGCGTTGCTGGCGTTTTTCCATAGGCTC
CGCCCCCCTGACGAGCATCACAAAAATCGACGCTCAAGTCAGAGGTGGCGAAACCCGACAGGACTATAAA
GATACCAGGCGTTTCCCCCTGGAAGCTCCCTCGTGCGCTCTCCTGTTCCGACCCTGCCGCTTACCGGATA
CCTGTCCGCCTTTCTCCCTTCGGGAAGCGTGGCGCTTTCTCATAGCTCACGCTGTAGGTATCTCAGTTCG
GTGTAGGTCGTTCGCTCCAAGCTGGGCTGTGTGCACGAACCCCCCGTTCAGCCCGACCGCTGCGCCTTAT
CCGGTAACTATCGTCTTGAGTCCAACCCGGTAAGACACGACTTATCGCCACTGGCAGCAGCCACTGGTAA
CAGGATTAGCAGAGCGAGGTATGTAGGCGGTGCTACAGAGTTCTTGAAGTGGTGGCCTAACTACGGCTAC
ACTAGAAGGACAGTATTTGGTATCTGCGCTCTGCTGAAGCCAGTTACCTTCGGAAAAAGAGTTGGTAGCT
CTTGATCCGGCAAACAAACCACCGCTGGTAGCGGTGGTTTTTTTGTTTGCAAGCAGCAGATTACGCGCAG
AAAAAAAGGATTTCAAGAAGATCCTTTGATCTTTTCTACGGGGTCTGACGCTCAGTGGAACGAAAACTCA
CGTTAAGGGATTTTGGTCATGAGATTATCAAAAAGGATCTTCACCTAGATCCTTTTATAGTCCGGAAATA
CAGGAACGCACGCTGGATGGCCCTTCGCTGGGATGGTGAAACCATGAAAAATGGCAGCTTCAGTGGATTA
AGTGGGGGTAATGTGGCCTGTACCCTCTGGTTGCATAGGTATTCATACGGTTAAAATTTATCAGGCGCGA
TTGCGGCAGTTTTTCGGGTGGTTTGTTGCCATTTTTACCTGTCTGCTGCCGTGATCGCGCTGAACGCGTT
TTAGCGGTGCGTACAATTAAGGGATTATGGTAAATCCACTTACTGTCTGCCCTCGTAGCCATCGAGATAA
ACCGCAGTACTCCGGCCACGATGCGTCCGGCGTAGAGGATCGAGATCT
