>Addgene plasmid #210946 | pNLF1-N_FBXW7:1-707 | depositor partial sequence | sequence record 411372 | Insert sequence
ATGAATCAGGAACTGCTCTCTGTGGGCAGCAAAAGACGACGAACTGGAGGCTCTCTGAGAGGTAACCCTT
CCTCAAGCCAGGTAGATGAAGAACAGATGAATCGTGTGGTAGAGGAGGAACAGCAACAGCAACTCAGACA
ACAAGAGGAGGAGCACACTGCAAGGAATGGTGAAGTTGTTGGAGTAGAACCTAGACCTGGAGGCCAAAAT
GATTCCCAGCAAGGACAGTTGGAAGAAAACAATAATAGATTTATTTCGGTAGATGAGGACTCCTCAGGAA
ACCAAGAAGAACAAGAGGAAGATGAAGAACATGCTGGTGAACAAGATGAGGAGGATGAGGAGGAGGAGGA
GATGGACCAGGAGAGTGACGATTTTGATCAGTCTGATGATAGTAGCAGAGAAGATGAACATACACATACT
AACAGTGTCACGAACTCCAGTAGTATTGTGGACCTGCCCGTTCACCAACTCTCCTCCCCATTCTATACAA
AAACAACAAAAATGAAAAGAAAGTTGGACCATGGTTCTGAGGTCCGCTCTTTTTCTTTGGGAAAGAAACC
ATGCAAAGTCTCAGAATATACAAGTACCACTGGGCTTGTACCATGTTCAGCAACACCAACAACTTTTGGG
GACCTCAGAGCAGCCAATGGCCAAGGGCAACAACGACGCCGAATTACATCTGTCCAGCCACCTACAGGCC
TCCAGGAATGGCTAAAAATGTTTCAGAGCTGGAGTGGACCAGAGAAATTGCTTGCTTTAGATGAACTCAT
TGATAGTTGTGAACCAACACAAGTAAAACATATGATGCAAGTGATAGAACCCCAGTTTCAACGAGACTTC
ATTTCATTGCTCCCTAAAGAGTTGGCACTCTATGTGCTTTCATTCCTGGAACCCAAAGACCTGCTACAAG
CAGCTCAGACATGTCGCTACTGGAGAATTTTGGCTGAAGACAACCTTCTCTGGAGAGAGAAATGCAAAGA
AGAGGGGATTGATGAACCATTGCACATCAAGAGAAGAAAAGTAATAAAACCAGGTTTCATACACAGTCCA
TGGAAAAGTGCATACATCAGACAGCACAGAATTGATACTAACTGGAGGCGAGGAGAACTCAAATCTCCTA
AGGTGCTGAAAGGACATGATGATCATGTGATCACATGCTTACAGTTTTGTGGTAACCGAATAGTTAGTGG
TTCTGATGACAACACTTTAAAAGTTTGGTCAGCAGTCACAGGCAAATGTCTGAGAACATTAGTGGGACAT
ACAGGTGGAGTATGGTCATCACAAATGAGAGACAACATCATCATTAGTGGATCTACAGATCGGACACTCA
AAGTGTGGAATGCAGAGACTGGAGAATGTATACACACCTTATATGGGCATACTTCCACTGTGCGTTGTAT
GCATCTTCATGAAAAAAGAGTTGTTAGCGGTTCTCGAGATGCCACTCTTAGGGTTTGGGATATTGAGACA
GGCCAGTGTTTACATGTTTTGATGGGTCATGTTGCAGCAGTCCGCTGTGTTCAATATGATGGCAGGAGGG
TTGTTAGTGGAGCATATGATTTTATGGTAAAGGTGTGGGATCCAGAGACTGAAACCTGTCTACACACGTT
GCAGGGGCATACTAATAGAGTCTATTCATTACAGTTTGATGGTATCCATGTGGTGAGTGGATCTCTTGAT
ACATCAATCCGTGTTTGGGATGTGGAGACAGGGAATTGCATTCACACGTTAACAGGGCACCAGTCGTTAA
CAAGTGGAATGGAACTCAAAGACAATATTCTTGTCTCTGGGAATGCAGATTCTACAGTTAAAATCTGGGA
TATCAAAACAGGACAGTGTTTACAAACATTGCAAGGTCCCAACAAGCATCAGAGTGCTGTGACCTGTTTA
CAGTTCAACAAGAACTTTGTAATTACCAGCTCAGATGATGGAACTGTAAAACTATGGGACTTGAAAACGG
GTGAATTTATTCGAAACCTAGTCACATTGGAGAGTGGGGGGAGTGGGGGAGTTGTGTGGCGGATCAGAGC
CTCAAACACAAAGCTGGTGTGTGCAGTTGGGAGTCGGAATGGGACTGAAGAAACCAAGCTGCTGGTGCTG
GACTTTGATGTGGACATGAAG
